Addgene plasmid #20651: pWZL Neo Myr Flag TIE1
Depositing lab: William Hahn & Jean Zhao. Depositing organization: Dana-Farber Cancer Institute. Publication: Integrative Genomic Approaches Identify IKBKE as a Breast Cancer Oncogene (Kinase Library Clones). Boehm JS, Zhao JJ, Yao J, Kim SY, Firestein R, Dunn IF, Sjostrom SK, Garraway LA, Weremowicz S, Richardson AL, Greulich H, Stewart CJ, Mulvey LA, Shen RR, Ambrogio L, Hirozane-Kishikawa T, Hill DE, Vidal M, Meyerson M, Grenier JK, Hinkle G, Root DE, Roberts TM, Lander ES, Polyak K, Hahn WC. Cell. 2007 Jun 15. 129(6):1065-1079. 10.1016/j.cell.2007.03.052 PubMed 17574021.
Backbone
  Vector backbone: pWZL-Neo-Myr-Flag-DEST
  Backbone manufacturer: William Hahn Lab (available at Addgene, #15300)
  Vector type: Mammalian Expression, Retroviral
  Selectable markers: Neomycin (select with G418)
Growth in bacteria
  Bacterial resistance: Ampicillin, 100 μg/mL
  Growth temperature: 37°C
  Growth strain: Stbl3
  Growth instructions: Stbl3 cells to prevent recombination.
  Copy number: Unknown
Gene/Insert
  Gene/Insert name: TIE1 (alt name: tyrosine kinase with immunoglobulin-like and EGF-like domains 1)
  Species: H. sapiens (human)
  GenBank ID: NM_005424
  Entrez Gene: TIE1 (a.k.a. JTK14, LMPHM11, TIE)
  Tag / fusion protein: Myr (N terminal on backbone); Flag (N terminal on backbone)
  Cloning method: Gateway Cloning
  Sequencing primers: 5′ pWZL-Fwd (GAA CCT CCT CGT TCG ACC); 3′ pWZL-Rev (TTC CGG GCC CTC ACA TTG)
Resource information
  A portion of this plasmid was derived from a plasmid made by: 5-F1
Terms and licenses: Academic/Nonprofit Terms; Industry Terms: Not Available to Industry
Depositor comments: ORFs were cloned into Gateway compatible pEntry vectors. An LR recombination reaction was performed to move the ORF to pWZL-Neo-Myr-Flag DEST such that the ORF would have 5' myristoylation and flag tags. This plasmid is part of a kinase library, and the gene has been verified, but has not been fully sequenced for minor mutations. Please see the following link for plasmids from this article that are not part of the kinase library http://www.addgene.org/pubmed/17574021
How to cite: pWZL Neo Myr Flag TIE1 was a gift from William Hahn & Jean Zhao (Addgene plasmid # 20651 ; http://n2t.net/addgene:20651 ; RRID:Addgene_20651)
