[The description below was written by a language model from this plasmid's Addgene catalogue record.]
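Description:
pWZL Neo Myr Flag TIE1 is a retroviral mammalian expression plasmid built on the Gateway-compatible pWZL-Neo-Myr-Flag-DEST backbone. It is propagated in bacteria under ampicillin selection, and a recombination-deficient strain is recommended because retroviral vectors contain repeated sequences prone to rearrangement. In mammalian cells, transduced populations are selected with G418 through the vector's neomycin resistance marker. No feature table accompanies the record, so the promoter, the replication origin and the way the neomycin marker is linked to the insert are not stated. The copy number is listed as unknown.

The insert is the human TIE1 open reading frame, which encodes tyrosine kinase with immunoglobulin-like and EGF-like domains 1, a receptor tyrosine kinase. The ORF was first cloned into a Gateway entry vector and then moved into the destination vector by an LR recombination reaction. This places it in frame behind an N-terminal myristoylation signal and a Flag epitope, both supplied by the backbone. A myristoylation signal directs lipid modification that tethers the fusion protein to cellular membranes, a common strategy for promoting constitutive kinase activity. The Flag tag allows detection or immunoprecipitation of the expressed protein.

The construct belongs to a library of myristoylated, Flag-tagged human kinase clones assembled for a functional genomics study aimed at identifying kinase oncogenes in breast cancer. Such clones suit stable retroviral delivery of membrane-targeted kinases for gain-of-function or transformation screens. The depositor notes that the identity of the gene has been verified but that the clone has not been fully sequenced for minor mutations.
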