>Addgene plasmid #20651 | pWZL Neo Myr Flag TIE1 | addgene partial sequence | sequence record 26478 | 20651 with pWZL-fwd 5'- GAACCTCCTCGTTCGACC
CTCCTTCTCTAGGCGCCGGCCGGATCCAGAATTCGCCACCATGGGGTCTTCAAAATCTAAACCAAAGGAC
CCCAGCCAGCGCCGGCGCAGGATCCGAGGTTACCTTGACTACAAAGACGATGACGACAAGCAATTGACAA
GTTTGTACAAAAAAGTTGGCATGGTCTGGCGGGTGCCCCCTTTCTTGCTCCCCATCCTCTTCTTGGCTTC
TCATGTGGGCGCGGCGGTGGACCTGACGCTGCTGGCCAACCTGCGGCTCACGGACCCCCAGCGCTTCTTC
CTGACTTGCGTGTCTGGGGAGGCCGGGGCGGGGAGGGGCTCGGACGCCTGGGGCCCGCCCCTGCTGCTGG
AGAAGGACGACCGTATCGTGCGCACCCCGCCCGGGCCACCCCTGCGCCTGGCGCGCAACGGTTCGCACCA
GGTCACGCTTCGCGGCTTCTCCAAGCCCTCGGACCTCGTGGGCGTCTTCTCCTGCGTGGGCGGTGCTGGG
GCGCGGCGCACGCGCGTCATCTACGTGCACAACAGCCCTGGAGCCCACCTGCTTCCAGACAAGGTCACAC
ACACTGTGAACAAAGGTGACACCGCTGTACTTTCTGCACGTGTGCACAAGGAGAAGCAGACAGACGTGAT
CTGGAAGAGCAACGGATCCTACTTCTACACCCTGGACTGGCATGAAGCCCANGATGGGCGGTTCCTGCTG
CAGCTCCCAAATGTGCAGCCNCNATCNAGCGGCATCTACAGTGCCACTTACCTGGAAGCCAGCCCCCTGG
G
